Addgene plasmid #76364: MAP3K11 gRNA (BRDN0001146472)
Purpose: 3rd generation lentiviral gRNA plasmid targeting human MAP3K11
Depositing lab: John Doench & David Root. Depositing organization: Broad Institute. Publication: Optimized sgRNA design to maximize activity and minimize off-target effects of CRISPR-Cas9. Doench JG, Fusi N, Sullender M, Hegde M, Vaimberg EW, Donovan KF, Smith I, Tothova Z, Wilen C, Orchard R, Virgin HW, Listgarten J, Root DE. Nat Biotechnol. 2016 Jan 18. doi: 10.1038/nbt.3437. PubMed 26780180.
Backbone
  Vector backbone: lentiGuide-Puro
  Backbone manufacturer: Zhang Lab (Addgene plasmid # 52963)
  Vector type: Mammalian Expression, Lentiviral, CRISPR
  Selectable markers: Puromycin
Growth in bacteria
  Bacterial resistance: Ampicillin, 100 μg/mL
  Growth temperature: 37°C
  Growth strain: DH5alpha
  Copy number: High Copy
Gene/Insert
  Gene/Insert name: MAP3K11 (alt names: MAP3K11; NM_002419.3)
  gRNA/shRNA sequence: TGATGGAGTATGCAGCCGGT
  Species: H. sapiens (human)
  Entrez Gene: MAP3K11 (a.k.a. MEKK11, MLK-3, MLK3, PTK1, SPRK)
  Promoter: hU6
  Cloning method: Unknown
  Sequencing primers: 5′ U6-F; 3′ pS2-R
Terms and licenses: Academic/Nonprofit Terms; Industry Terms: Not Available to Industry
Depositor comments: The gRNA was designed to target the following Genbank reference sequence(s): NM_002419.3. Note that this plasmid does NOT contain Cas9. It should be used in conjunction with lentiCas9-Blast (Addgene #52962) or otherwise with cell lines already expressing Cas9. Browse the full kinome gRNA library at http://www.addgene.org/pooled-library/broadgpp-human-kinome/ or visit http://www.broadinstitute.org/rnai/public/ for detailed protocols and information.
How to cite: MAP3K11 gRNA (BRDN0001146472) was a gift from John Doench & David Root (Addgene plasmid # 76364 ; http://n2t.net/addgene:76364 ; RRID:Addgene_76364)
