[The description below was written by a language model from this plasmid's Addgene catalogue record and pLannotate feature annotations shown in this document.]
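Description:
MAP3K11 gRNA (BRDN0001146472) is a third-generation lentiviral CRISPR guide plasmid built on the lentiGuide-Puro backbone, carrying a single guide RNA directed against human MAP3K11 (also known as MLK3), designed against the NM_002419.3 reference transcript. It is propagated in E. coli through a high-copy ColE1/pUC-type origin with ampicillin selection from the β-lactamase gene. The backbone also retains an f1 origin, an SV40 origin and poly(A) signal, and remnants of lac regulatory sequence flanked by T3 and T7 promoters.

The lentiviral transfer cassette begins with an RSV promoter fused to a truncated HIV-1 5' LTR, which makes genomic RNA production in packaging cells independent of Tat. This is followed by the Ψ packaging signal with a partial gag sequence and the Rev response element. Within the provirus, a human U6 RNA polymerase III promoter drives the targeting spacer joined to the Streptococcus pyogenes Cas9 guide scaffold. A cPPT/CTS element follows, and then an EF-1α promoter with its first intron expresses puromycin N-acetyltransferase for selection of transduced mammalian cells. A WPRE enhances transcript expression, and the ΔU3 3' LTR makes the integrated vector self-inactivating.

The plasmid does not encode Cas9, so it is meant to be used with a separate Cas9 lentiviral vector or in cells that already express the nuclease. It then directs cleavage and knockout of MAP3K11. It is an individual clone corresponding to a human kinome gRNA library generated with optimized sgRNA design rules.
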