Features (pLannotate 1.2.2; 29 found; start..end, strand, type, name):
     14..80      +  CDS            small t antigen (fragment): SV40 (simian virus 40) small t antigen
    106..317     +  promoter       EF-1α core promoter: core promoter for human elongation factor EF-1α
    318..1256    +  intron         EF-1α intron A: intron upstream of the start codon of human EF-1α
   1278..1877    +  CDS            PuroR (fragment): puromycin N-acetyltransferase; pac from Streptomyces; confers resistance to puromycin
   1893..2481    +  misc_feature   WPRE: woodchuck hepatitis virus posttranscriptional regulatory element
   2532..2551    +  misc_feature   cPPT/CTS (fragment): central polypurine tract and central termination sequence of HIV-1
   2553..2786    +  LTR            3' LTR (ΔU3): self-inactivating 3' long terminal repeat (LTR) from HIV-1
   2864..2985    +  polyA_signal   SV40 poly(A) signal: SV40 polyadenylation signal
   3025..3160    +  rep_origin     SV40 ori: SV40 origin of replication
   3181..3199    -  promoter       T7 promoter: promoter for bacteriophage T7 RNA polymerase
   3207..3362    +  CDS            lacZα (fragment): LacZα fragment of β-galactosidase; lacZ fragment
   3367..3795    +  rep_origin     f1 ori (sequence partly withheld): f1 bacteriophage origin of replication; arrow indicates direction of (+) strand synthesis
   3848..3952    +  promoter       AmpR promoter: bla
   3953..4813    +  CDS            AmpR: β-lactamase; bla; confers resistance to ampicillin, carbenicillin, and related antibiotics
   4984..5572    +  rep_origin     ori: high-copy-number ColE1/pMB1/pBR322/pUC origin of replication
   5755..5847    +  CDS            lacI (fragment): lac repressor; lacI; The lac repressor binds to the lac operator to inhibit transcription in E. coli. This inhibition can be relieved by adding lactose or isopropyl-β-D-thiogalactopyranoside (IPTG).
   5860..5881    +  protein_bind   CAP binding site: CAP binding activates transcription in the presence of cAMP. E. coli catabolite activator protein
   5896..5926    +  promoter       lac promoter: promoter for the E. coli lac operon
   5934..5950    +  protein_bind   lac operator: The lac repressor binds to the lac operator to inhibit transcription in E. coli. This inhibition can be relieved by adding lactose or isopropyl-β-D-thiogalactopyranoside (IPTG). lac repressor encoded by lacI
   5995..6013    +  promoter       T3 promoter: promoter for bacteriophage T3 RNA polymerase
   6041..6267    +  promoter       RSV promoter: Rous sarcoma virus enhancer/promoter
   6268..6448    +  LTR            5' LTR (truncated): truncated 5' long terminal repeat (LTR) from HIV-1
   6495..6620    +  misc_feature   HIV-1 Ψ: packaging signal of human immunodeficiency virus type 1
   6604..6967    +  CDS            HIV-1 gag (fragment): gag protein from human immunodeficiency virus 1; gag
   7113..7346    +  misc_feature   RRE: The Rev response element (RRE) of HIV-1 allows for Rev-dependent mRNA export from the nucleus to the cytoplasm.
   7723..7749    +  CDS            Rev (fragment): human immunodeficiency virus 1 (HIV-1) Rev protein; rev; enhances nuclear export of unspliced and incompletely spliced viral mRNAs
   7753..7993    +  promoter       U6 promoter: RNA polymerase III promoter for human U6 snRNA
   8023..8098    +  misc_RNA       gRNA scaffold: guide RNA scaffold for the Streptococcus pyogenes CRISPR/Cas9 system
   8154..8271    +  misc_feature   cPPT/CTS: central polypurine tract and central termination sequence of HIV-1
>Addgene plasmid #76364 | MAP3K11 gRNA (BRDN0001146472) | addgene full sequence | sequence record 185698 | Addgene Assembled Sequence
CCCGGGTGCAAAGATGGATAAAGTTTTAAACAGAGAGGAATCTTTGCAGCTAATGGACCTTCTAGGTCTT
GAAAGGAGTGGGAATTGGCTCCGGTGCCCGTCAGTGGGCAGAGCGCACATCGCCCACAGTCCCCGAGAAG
TTGGGGGGAGGGGTCGGCAATTGATCCGGTGCCTAGAGAAGGTGGCGCGGGGTAAACTGGGAAAGTGATG
TCGTGTACTGGCTCCGCCTTTTTCCCGAGGGTGGGGGAGAACCGTATATAAGTGCAGTAGTCGCCGTGAA
CGTTCTTTTTCGCAACGGGTTTGCCGCCAGAACACAGGTAAGTGCCGTGTGTGGTTCCCGCGGGCCTGGC
CTCTTTACGGGTTATGGCCCTTGCGTGCCTTGAATTACTTCCACCTGGCTGCAGTACGTGATTCTTGATC
CCGAGCTTCGGGTTGGAAGTGGGTGGGAGAGTTCGAGGCCTTGCGCTTAAGGAGCCCCTTCGCCTCGTGC
TTGAGTTGAGGCCTGGCCTGGGCGCTGGGGCCGCCGCGTGCGAATCTGGTGGCACCTTCGCGCCTGTCTC
GCTGCTTTCGATAAGTCTCTAGCCATTTAAAATTTTTGATGACCTGCTGCGACGCTTTTTTTCTGGCAAG
ATAGTCTTGTAAATGCGGGCCAAGATCTGCACACTGGTATTTCGGTTTTTGGGGCCGCGGGCGGCGACGG
GGCCCGTGCGTCCCAGCGCACATGTTCGGCGAGGCGGGGCCTGCGAGCGCGGCCACCGAGAATCGGACGG
GGGTAGTCTCAAGCTGGCCGGCCTGCTCTGGTGCCTGGCCTCGCGCCGCCGTGTATCGCCCCGCCCTGGG
CGGCAAGGCTGGCCCGGTCGGCACCAGTTGCGTGAGCGGAAAGATGGCCGCTTCCCGGCCCTGCTGCAGG
GAGCTCAAAATGGAGGACGCGGCGCTCGGGAGAGCGGGCGGGTGAGTCACCCACACAAAGGAAAAGGGCC
TTTCCGTCCTCAGCCGTCGCTTCATGTGACTCCACGGAGTACCGGGCGCCGTCCAGGCACCTCGATTAGT
TCTCGAGCTTTTGGAGTACGTCGTCTTTAGGTTGGGGGGAGGGGTTTTATGCGATGGAGTTTCCCCACAC
TGAGTGGGTGGAGACTGAAGTTAGGCCAGCTTGGCACTTGATGTAATTCTCCTTGGAATTTGCCCTTTTT
GAGTTTGGATCTTGGTTCATTCTCAAGCCTCAGACAGTGGTTCAAAGTTTTTTTCTTCCATTTCAGGTGT
CGTGACGTACGGCCACCATGACCGAGTACAAGCCCACGGTGCGCCTCGCCACCCGCGACGACGTCCCCAG
GGCCGTACGCACCCTCGCCGCCGCGTTCGCCGACTACCCCGCCACGCGCCACACCGTCGATCCGGACCGC
CACATCGAGCGGGTCACCGAGCTGCAAGAACTCTTCCTCACGCGCGTCGGGCTCGACATCGGCAAGGTGT
GGGTCGCGGACGACGGCGCCGCCGTGGCGGTCTGGACCACGCCGGAGAGCGTCGAAGCGGGGGCGGTGTT
CGCCGAGATCGGCCCGCGCATGGCCGAGTTGAGCGGTTCCCGGCTGGCCGCGCAGCAACAGATGGAAGGC
CTCCTGGCGCCGCACCGGCCCAAGGAGCCCGCGTGGTTCCTGGCCACCGTCGGAGTCTCGCCCGACCACC
AGGGCAAGGGTCTGGGCAGCGCCGTCGTGCTCCCCGGAGTGGAGGCGGCCGAGCGCGCCGGGGTGCCCGC
CTTCCTGGAGACCTCCGCGCCCCGCAACCTCCCCTTCTACGAGCGGCTCGGCTTCACCGTCACCGCCGAC
GTCGAGGTGCCCGAAGGACCGCGCACCTGGTGCATGACCCGCAAGCCCGGTGCCTGAACGCGTTAAGTCG
ACAATCAACCTCTGGATTACAAAATTTGTGAAAGATTGACTGGTATTCTTAACTATGTTGCTCCTTTTAC
GCTATGTGGATACGCTGCTTTAATGCCTTTGTATCATGCTATTGCTTCCCGTATGGCTTTCATTTTCTCC
TCCTTGTATAAATCCTGGTTGCTGTCTCTTTATGAGGAGTTGTGGCCCGTTGTCAGGCAACGTGGCGTGG
TGTGCACTGTGTTTGCTGACGCAACCCCCACTGGTTGGGGCATTGCCACCACCTGTCAGCTCCTTTCCGG
GACTTTCGCTTTCCCCCTCCCTATTGCCACGGCGGAACTCATCGCCGCCTGCCTTGCCCGCTGCTGGACA
GGGGCTCGGCTGTTGGGCACTGACAATTCCGTGGTGTTGTCGGGGAAATCATCGTCCTTTCCTTGGCTGC
TCGCCTGTGTTGCCACCTGGATTCTGCGCGGGACGTCCTTCTGCTACGTCCCTTCGGCCCTCAATCCAGC
GGACCTTCCTTCCCGCGGCCTGCTGCCGGCTCTGCGGCCTCTTCCGCGTCTTCGCCTTCGCCCTCAGACG
AGTCGGATCTCCCTTTGGGCCGCCTCCCCGCGTCGACTTTAAGACCAATGACTTACAAGGCAGCTGTAGA
TCTTAGCCACTTTTTAAAAGAAAAGGGGGGACTGGAAGGGCTAATTCACTCCCAACGAAGACAAGATCTG
CTTTTTGCTTGTACTGGGTCTCTCTGGTTAGACCAGATCTGAGCCTGGGAGCTCTCTGGCTAACTAGGGA
ACCCACTGCTTAAGCCTCAATAAAGCTTGCCTTGAGTGCTTCAAGTAGTGTGTGCCCGTCTGTTGTGTGA
CTCTGGTAACTAGAGATCCCTCAGACCCTTTTAGTCAGTGTGGAAAATCTCTAGCAGTACGTATAGTAGT
TCATGTCATCTTATTATTCAGTATTTATAACTTGCAAAGAAATGAATATCAGAGAGTGAGAGGAACTTGT
TTATTGCAGCTTATAATGGTTACAAATAAAGCAATAGCATCACAAATTTCACAAATAAAGCATTTTTTTC
ACTGCATTCTAGTTGTGGTTTGTCCAAACTCATCAATGTATCTTATCATGTCTGGCTCTAGCTATCCCGC
CCCTAACTCCGCCCATCCCGCCCCTAACTCCGCCCAGTTCCGCCCATTCTCCGCCCCATGGCTGACTAAT
TTTTTTTATTTATGCAGAGGCCGAGGCCGCCTCGGCCTCTGAGCTATTCCAGAAGTAGTGAGGAGGCTTT
TTTGGAGGCCTAGGGACGTACCCAATTCGCCCTATAGTGAGTCGTATTACGCGCGCTCACTGGCCGTCGT
TTTACAACGTCGTGACTGGGAAAACCCTGGCGTTACCCAACTTAATCGCCTTGCAGCACATCCCCCTTTC
GCCAGCTGGCGTAATAGCGAAGAGGCCCGCACCGATCGCCCTTCCCAACAGTTGCGCAGCCTGAATGGCG
AATGGG
[124 nt withheld, positions 3367-3490]
C
[91 nt withheld, positions 3492-3582]
A
[49 nt withheld, positions 3584-3632]
CCTTTGACGTTGGAGTCCACGTTCTTT
[37 nt withheld, positions 3660-3696]
ACCCTATCTCGGTCTATTCTTTTGATTTATAAGGGATTTTGCCGATTTCGGCCTATTGGTTAAAAAATGA
GCTGATTTAACAAAAATTTAACGCGAATTTTAACAAAATATTAACGCTTACAATTTAGGTGGCACTTTTC
GGGGAAATGTGCGCGGAACCCCTATTTGTTTATTTTTCTAAATACATTCAAATATGTATCCGCTCATGAG
ACAATAACCCTGATAAATGCTTCAATAATATTGAAAAAGGAAGAGTATGAGTATTCAACATTTCCGTGTC
GCCCTTATTCCCTTTTTTGCGGCATTTTGCCTTCCTGTTTTTGCTCACCCAGAAACGCTGGTGAAAGTAA
AAGATGCTGAAGATCAGTTGGGTGCACGAGTGGGTTACATCGAACTGGATCTCAACAGCGGTAAGATCCT
TGAGAGTTTTCGCCCCGAAGAACGTTTTCCAATGATGAGCACTTTTAAAGTTCTGCTATGTGGCGCGGTA
TTATCCCGTATTGACGCCGGGCAAGAGCAACTCGGTCGCCGCATACACTATTCTCAGAATGACTTGGTTG
AGTACTCACCAGTCACAGAAAAGCATCTTACGGATGGCATGACAGTAAGAGAATTATGCAGTGCTGCCAT
AACCATGAGTGATAACACTGCGGCCAACTTACTTCTGACAACGATCGGAGGACCGAAGGAGCTAACCGCT
TTTTTGCACAACATGGGGGATCATGTAACTCGCCTTGATCGTTGGGAACCGGAGCTGAATGAAGCCATAC
CAAACGACGAGCGTGACACCACGATGCCTGTAGCAATGGCAACAACGTTGCGCAAACTATTAACTGGCGA
ACTACTTACTCTAGCTTCCCGGCAACAATTAATAGACTGGATGGAGGCGGATAAAGTTGCAGGACCACTT
CTGCGCTCGGCCCTTCCGGCTGGCTGGTTTATTGCTGATAAATCTGGAGCCGGTGAGCGTGGGTCTCGCG
GTATCATTGCAGCACTGGGGCCAGATGGTAAGCCCTCCCGTATCGTAGTTATCTACACGACGGGGAGTCA
GGCAACTATGGATGAACGAAATAGACAGATCGCTGAGATAGGTGCCTCACTGATTAAGCATTGGTAACTG
TCAGACCAAGTTTACTCATATATACTTTAGATTGATTTAAAACTTCATTTTTAATTTAAAAGGATCTAGG
TGAAGATCCTTTTTGATAATCTCATGACCAAAATCCCTTAACGTGAGTTTTCGTTCCACTGAGCGTCAGA
CCCCGTAGAAAAGATCAAAGGATCTTCTTGAGATCCTTTTTTTCTGCGCGTAATCTGCTGCTTGCAAACA
AAAAAACCACCGCTACCAGCGGTGGTTTGTTTGCCGGATCAAGAGCTACCAACTCTTTTTCCGAAGGTAA
CTGGCTTCAGCAGAGCGCAGATACCAAATACTGTTCTTCTAGTGTAGCCGTAGTTAGGCCACCACTTCAA
GAACTCTGTAGCACCGCCTACATACCTCGCTCTGCTAATCCTGTTACCAGTGGCTGCTGCCAGTGGCGAT
AAGTCGTGTCTTACCGGGTTGGACTCAAGACGATAGTTACCGGATAAGGCGCAGCGGTCGGGCTGAACGG
GGGGTTCGTGCACACAGCCCAGCTTGGAGCGAACGACCTACACCGAACTGAGATACCTACAGCGTGAGCT
ATGAGAAAGCGCCACGCTTCCCGAAGGGAGAAAGGCGGACAGGTATCCGGTAAGCGGCAGGGTCGGAACA
GGAGAGCGCACGAGGGAGCTTCCAGGGGGAAACGCCTGGTATCTTTATAGTCCTGTCGGGTTTCGCCACC
TCTGACTTGAGCGTCGATTTTTGTGATGCTCGTCAGGGGGGCGGAGCCTATGGAAAAACGCCAGCAACGC
GGCCTTTTTACGGTTCCTGGCCTTTTGCTGGCCTTTTGCTCACATGTTCTTTCCTGCGTTATCCCCTGAT
TCTGTGGATAACCGTATTACCGCCTTTGAGTGAGCTGATACCGCTCGCCGCAGCCGAACGACCGAGCGCA
GCGAGTCAGTGAGCGAGGAAGCGGAAGAGCGCCCAATACGCAAACCGCCTCTCCCCGCGCGTTGGCCGAT
TCATTAATGCAGCTGGCACGACAGGTTTCCCGACTGGAAAGCGGGCAGTGAGCGCAACGCAATTAATGTG
AGTTAGCTCACTCATTAGGCACCCCAGGCTTTACACTTTATGCTTCCGGCTCGTATGTTGTGTGGAATTG
TGAGCGGATAACAATTTCACACAGGAAACAGCTATGACCATGATTACGCCAAGCGCGCAATTAACCCTCA
CTAAAGGGAACAAAAGCTGGAGCTGCAAGCTTAATGTAGTCTTATGCAATACTCTTGTAGTCTTGCAACA
TGGTAACGATGAGTTAGCAACATGCCTTACAAGGAGAGAAAAAGCACCGTGCATGCCGATTGGTGGAAGT
AAGGTGGTACGATCGTGCCTTATTAGGAAGGCAACAGACGGGTCTGACATGGATTGGACGAACCACTGAA
TTGCCGCATTGCAGAGATATTGTATTTAAGTGCCTAGCTCGATACATAAACGGGTCTCTCTGGTTAGACC
AGATCTGAGCCTGGGAGCTCTCTGGCTAACTAGGGAACCCACTGCTTAAGCCTCAATAAAGCTTGCCTTG
AGTGCTTCAAGTAGTGTGTGCCCGTCTGTTGTGTGACTCTGGTAACTAGAGATCCCTCAGACCCTTTTAG
TCAGTGTGGAAAATCTCTAGCAGTGGCGCCCGAACAGGGACTTGAAAGCGAAAGGGAAACCAGAGGAGCT
CTCTCGACGCAGGACTCGGCTTGCTGAAGCGCGCACGGCAAGAGGCGAGGGGCGGCGACTGGTGAGTACG
CCAAAAATTTTGACTAGCGGAGGCTAGAAGGAGAGAGATGGGTGCGAGAGCGTCAGTATTAAGCGGGGGA
GAATTAGATCGCGATGGGAAAAAATTCGGTTAAGGCCAGGGGGAAAGAAAAAATATAAATTAAAACATAT
AGTATGGGCAAGCAGGGAGCTAGAACGATTCGCAGTTAATCCTGGCCTGTTAGAAACATCAGAAGGCTGT
AGACAAATACTGGGACAGCTACAACCATCCCTTCAGACAGGATCAGAAGAACTTAGATCATTATATAATA
CAGTAGCAACCCTCTATTGTGTGCATCAAAGGATAGAGATAAAAGACACCAAGGAAGCTTTAGACAAGAT
AGAGGAAGAGCAAAACAAAAGTAAGACCACCGCACAGCAAGCGGCCGCTGATCTTCAGACCTGGAGGAGG
AGATATGAGGGACAATTGGAGAAGTGAATTATATAAATATAAAGTAGTAAAAATTGAACCATTAGGAGTA
GCACCCACCAAGGCAAAGAGAAGAGTGGTGCAGAGAGAAAAAAGAGCAGTGGGAATAGGAGCTTTGTTCC
TTGGGTTCTTGGGAGCAGCAGGAAGCACTATGGGCGCAGCGTCAATGACGCTGACGGTACAGGCCAGACA
ATTATTGTCTGGTATAGTGCAGCAGCAGAACAATTTGCTGAGGGCTATTGAGGCGCAACAGCATCTGTTG
CAACTCACAGTCTGGGGCATCAAGCAGCTCCAGGCAAGAATCCTGGCTGTGGAAAGATACCTAAAGGATC
AACAGCTCCTGGGGATTTGGGGTTGCTCTGGAAAACTCATTTGCACCACTGCTGTGCCTTGGAATGCTAG
TTGGAGTAATAAATCTCTGGAACAGATTTGGAATCACACGACCTGGATGGAGTGGGACAGAGAAATTAAC
AATTACACAAGCTTAATACACTCCTTAATTGAAGAATCGCAAAACCAGCAAGAAAAGAATGAACAAGAAT
TATTGGAATTAGATAAATGGGCAAGTTTGTGGAATTGGTTTAACATAACAAATTGGCTGTGGTATATAAA
ATTATTCATAATGATAGTAGGAGGCTTGGTAGGTTTAAGAATAGTTTTTGCTGTACTTTCTATAGTGAAT
AGAGTTAGGCAGGGATATTCACCATTATCGTTTCAGACCCACCTCCCAACCCCGAGGGGACCCAGAGAGG
GCCTATTTCCCATGATTCCTTCATATTTGCATATACGATACAAGGCTGTTAGAGAGATAATTAGAATTAA
TTTGACTGTAAACACAAAGATATTAGTACAAAATACGTGACGTAGAAAGTAATAATTTCTTGGGTAGTTT
GCAGTTTTAAAATTATGTTTTAAAATGGACTATCATATGCTTACCGTAACTTGAAAGTATTTCGATTTCT
TGGCTTTATATATCTTGTGGAAAGGACGAAACACCGTGATGGAGTATGCAGCCGGTGTTTTAGAGCTAGA
AATAGCAAGTTAAAATAAGGCTAGTCCGTTATCAACTTGAAAAAGTGGCACCGAGTCGGTGCTTTTTTAA
GCTTGGCGTAACTAGATCTTGAGACAAATGGCAGTATTCATCCACAATTTTAAAAGAAAAGGGGGGATTG
GGGGGTACAGTGCAGGGGAAAGAATAGTAGACATAATAGCAACAGACATACAAACTAAAGAATTACAAAA
ACAAATTACAAAAATTCAAAATTTTCGGGTTTATTACAGGGACAGCAGAGATCCACTTTGGCGCCGGCTC
GAGGGGG
