>Addgene plasmid #76364 | MAP3K11 gRNA (BRDN0001146472) | depositor partial sequence | sequence record 143824 | Target Sequence
TGATGGAGTATGCAGCCGGT
