>Addgene plasmid #76364 | MAP3K11 gRNA (BRDN0001146472) | addgene partial sequence | sequence record 185697 | hU6-F
TAGAAAGTAATAATTTCTTGGGTAGTTTGCAGTTTTAAAATTATGTTTTAAAATGGACTATCATATGCTT
ACCGTAACTTGAAAGTATTTCGATTTCTTGGCTTTATATATCTTGTGGAAAGGACGAAACACCGTGATGG
AGTATGCAGCCGGTGTTTTAGAGCTAGAAATAGCAAGTTAAAATAAGGCTAGTCCGTTATCAACTTGAAA
AAGTGGCACCGAGTCGGTGCTTTTTTAAGCTTGGCGTAACTAGATCTTGAGACAAATGGCAGTATTCATC
CACAATTTTAAAAGAAAAGGGGGGATTGGGGGGTACAGTGCAGGGGAAAGAATAGTAGACATAATAGCAA
CAGACATACAAACTAAAGAATTACAAAAACAAATTACAAAAATTCAAAATTTTCGGGTTTATTACAGGGA
CAGCAGAGATCCACTTTGGCGCCGGCTCGAGGGGGCCCGGGTGCAAAGATGGATAAAGTTTTAAACAGAG
AGGAATCTTTGCAGCTAATGGACCTTCTAGGTCTTGAAAGGAGTGGGAATTGGCTCCGGTGCCCGTCAGT
GGGCAGAGCG
